Addgene plasmid #153696: pGBW-m4252964
Purpose: Mammalian expression plasmid for SARS-CoV-2 nsp7
Depositing lab: Ginkgo Bioworks & Benjie Chen. Depositing organization: Ginkgo Bioworks.
Backbone
  Vector backbone: pTwist_CMV_Hygro_6 with AarI site removed
  Backbone size w/o insert (bp): 6525
  Vector type: Mammalian Expression
  Selectable markers: Hygromycin
Growth in bacteria
  Bacterial resistance: Ampicillin, 100 μg/mL
  Growth temperature: 37°C
  Growth strain: DH5alpha
  Copy number: High Copy
Gene/Insert
  Gene/Insert name: SARS-CoV-2 nsp7
  Species: Severe acute respiratory syndrome coronavirus 2
  Insert size (bp): 248
  Mutation: wt
  Entrez Gene: ORF1ab (a.k.a. GU280_gp01)
  Promoter: CMV
  Tag / fusion protein: Cleavable TEV;V5 (C terminal on backbone)
  Cloning method: Unknown
Resource information
  A portion of this plasmid was derived from a plasmid made by: GinkgoBioworks
Depositor comments: NCBI reference sequence: 43740578
How to cite: pGBW-m4252964 was a gift from Ginkgo Bioworks & Benjie Chen (Addgene plasmid # 153696 ; http://n2t.net/addgene:153696 ; RRID:Addgene_153696)
