[The description below was written by a language model from this plasmid's Addgene catalogue record and the feature table of its GenBank file.]
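Description:
pGBW-m4252964 is a mammalian expression plasmid for wild-type SARS-CoV-2 nsp7, a small non-structural protein processed from the viral ORF1ab polyprotein. It is built on the pTwist_CMV_Hygro_6 backbone, modified to remove an AarI site, and the held sequence record is a 6,855 bp circular synthetic construct. In bacteria it is maintained through a high-copy ColE1/pUC-type origin and selected with ampicillin via the beta-lactamase gene. For mammalian cells it carries a separate hygromycin resistance cassette in which the human ubiquitin C promoter drives the hygromycin phosphotransferase gene, followed by a synthetic polyadenylation signal, so stably transfected cells can be selected.

The expression unit spans the numbering origin of the circular map: the CMV immediate-early enhancer and promoter lie at the end of the record, and the roughly 250 bp nsp7 coding region, which is not itself annotated in the feature table, occupies the stretch immediately upstream of the annotated tags. The insert is followed directly by a TEV protease recognition site and a V5 epitope supplied by the backbone, and transcription ends at an SV40 polyadenylation signal. This gives nsp7 a C-terminal V5 tag for detection or immunocapture that can be cleaved off with TEV protease. The expression region is flanked by beta-globin insulator elements, along with T7 and rrnG transcription terminators and an upstream synthetic polyadenylation signal, which help isolate it from read-through transcription from neighbouring units. The record places the plasmid in a set of tagged SARS-CoV-2 protein constructs intended for mammalian protein expression and/or purification.
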