LOCUS       Exported 6855 bp ds-DNA circular SYN 13-MAY-2021
DEFINITION  Mammalian expression plasmid for SARS-CoV-2 nsp7.
ACCESSION   .
VERSION     .
KEYWORDS    pGBW-m4252964
SOURCE      synthetic DNA construct
  ORGANISM  synthetic DNA construct
REFERENCE   1 (bases 1 to 6855)
  TITLE     SARS-CoV-2 protein Mammalian expression constructs, tagged, for
            protein expression and/or purification
REFERENCE   2 (bases 1 to 6855)
  AUTHORS   .
  TITLE     Direct Submission
  JOURNAL   Exported May 13, 2021 from SnapGene Server 1.1.58
            http://www.snapgene.com
FEATURES             Location/Qualifiers
     source          1..6855
                     /organism="synthetic DNA construct"
                     /mol_type="other DNA"
     CDS             257..277
                     /codon_start=1
                     /product="tobacco etch virus (TEV) protease recognition and
                     cleavage site"
                     /label=TEV site
                     /translation="ENLYFQS"
     CDS             278..319
                     /codon_start=1
                     /product="epitope tag from simian virus 5"
                     /label=V5 tag
                     /translation="GKPIPNPLLGLDST"
     polyA_signal    388..509
                     /label=SV40 poly(A) signal
                     /note="SV40 polyadenylation signal"
     primer_bind     complement(399..418)
                     /label=EBV-rev
                     /note="SV40 polyA terminator, reverse primer"
     primer_bind     453..472
                     /label=SV40pA-R
                     /note="SV40 polyA, reverse primer"
     terminator      624..670
                     /label=T7 terminator
                     /note="transcription terminator for bacteriophage T7 RNA
                     polymerase"
     terminator      700..836
                     /label=rrnG terminator
                     /note="transcription terminator from the E. coli ribosomal
                     RNA rrnG operon (Albrechtsen et al., 1991)"
     misc_feature    881..952
                     /label=3' beta-globin insulator
                     /note="insulator downstream of the human beta-globin locus
                     (Farrell et al., 2002)"
     rep_origin      complement(1178..1766)
                     /direction=LEFT
                     /label=ori
                     /note="high-copy-number ColE1/pMB1/pBR322/pUC origin of
                     replication"
     primer_bind     complement(1258..1277)
                     /label=pBR322ori-F
                     /note="pBR322 origin, forward primer"
     promoter        2266..3475
                     /label=UbC promoter
                     /note="human ubiquitin C promoter"
     primer_bind     3312..3331
                     /label=hUBCpro-F
                     /note="Human Ubiquitin C (UbC) promoter, forward primer"
     CDS             3479..4507
                     /codon_start=1
                     /gene="aph(4)-Ia"
                     /product="aminoglycoside phosphotransferase from E. coli"
                     /label=HygR
                     /note="confers resistance to hygromycin"
                     /translation="MGKKPELTATSVEKFLIEKFDSVSDLMQLSEGEESRAFSFDVGGR
                     GYVLRVNSCADGFYKDRYVYRHFASAALPIPEVLDIGEFSESLTYCISRRAQGVTLQDL
                     PETELPAVLQPVAEAMDAIAAADLSQTSGFGPFGPQGIGQYTTWRDFICAIADPHVYHW
                     QTVMDDTVSASVAQALDELMLWAEDCPEVRHLVHADFGSNNVLTDNGRITAVIDWSEAM
                     FGDSQYEVANIFFWRPWLACMEQQTRYFERRHPELAGSPRLRAYMLRIGLDQLYQSLVD
                     GNFDDAAWAQGRCDAIVRSGAGTVGRTQIARRSAAVWTDGCVEVLADSGNRRPSTRPRA
                     KE"
     polyA_signal    4534..4582
                     /note="synthetic polyadenylation signal"
     CDS             4848..5708
                     /codon_start=1
                     /gene="bla"
                     /product="beta-lactamase"
                     /label=AmpR
                     /note="confers resistance to ampicillin, carbenicillin, and
                     related antibiotics"
                     /translation="MSIQHFRVALIPFFAAFCLPVFAHPETLVKVKDAEDQLGARVGYI
                     ELDLNSGKILESFRPEERFPMMSTFKVLLCGAVLSRIDAGQEQLGRRIHYSQNDLVEYS
                     PVTEKHLTDGMTVRELCSAAITMSDNTAANLLLTTIGGPKELTAFLHNMGDHVTRLDRW
                     EPELNEAIPNDERDTTMPVAMATTLRKLLTGELLTLASRQQLIDWMEADKVAGPLLRSA
                     LPAGWFIADKSGAGERGSRGIIAALGPDGKPSRIVVIYTTGSQATMDERNRQIAEIGAS
                     LIKHW"
     primer_bind     complement(5066..5085)
                     /label=Amp-R
                     /note="Ampicillin resistance gene, reverse primer"
     terminator      5721..5857
                     /label=rrnG terminator
                     /note="transcription terminator from the E. coli ribosomal
                     RNA rrnG operon (Albrechtsen et al., 1991)"
     misc_feature    6009..6080
                     /label=5' beta-globin insulator
                     /note="insulator upstream of the human beta-globin locus
                     (Farrell et al., 2002)"
     terminator      6085..6131
                     /label=T7 terminator
                     /note="transcription terminator for bacteriophage T7 RNA
                     polymerase"
     polyA_signal    6149..6197
                     /note="synthetic polyadenylation signal"
     enhancer        6278..6581
                     /label=CMV enhancer
                     /note="human cytomegalovirus immediate early enhancer"
     promoter        6583..6785
                     /label=CMV promoter
                     /note="human cytomegalovirus (CMV) immediate early
                     promoter"
     primer_bind     6736..6756
                     /label=CMV-F
                     /note="Human CMV immediate early promoter, forward primer"
ORIGIN
        1 caccatgagc aaaatgtctg acgtcaagtg tacatccgta gttctgttat cagtgcttca
       61 acagctgcgg gtggagagtt cgtcaaagct ctgggcccag tgcgtgcagc tgcacaatga
      121 tatattgctc gcgaaagata ctacggaagc tttcgagaag atggtcagct tgctatctgt
      181 tctactgagc atgcaaggag cagtagacat caacaaactt tgcgaagaga tgttagacaa
      241 ccgagccacc ctgcaagaaa acctttactt tcagtcgggg aaacctatac ccaatccact
      301 tctcggctta gattctacct aaggatccgc aggcctctgc tagcttgact gactgagata
      361 cagcgtacct tcagctcaca gacatgataa gatacattga tgagtttgga caaaccacaa
      421 ctagaatgca gtgaaaaaaa tgctttattt gtgaaatttg tgatgctatt gctttatttg
      481 taaccattat aagctgcaat aaacaagtta acaacaacaa ttgcattcat tttatgtttc
      541 aggttcaggg ggaggtgtgg gaggtttttt aaagcaagta aaacctctac aaatgtggta
      601 ttggcccatc tctatcggta tcgtagcata accccttggg gcctctaaac gggtcttgag
      661 gggttttttg tgcccctcgg gccggattgc tatctaccgg cattggcgca gaaaaaaatg
      721 cctgatgcga cgctgcgcgt cttatactcc cacatatgcc agattcagca acggatacgg
      781 cttccccaac ttgcccactt ccatacgtgt cctccttacc agaaatttat ccttaaggtc
      841 gtcagctatc ctgcaggcga tctctcgatt tcgatcaaga cattccttta atggtctttt
      901 ctggacacca ctaggggtca gaagtagttc atcaaacttt cttccctccc taatctcatt
      961 ggttaccttg ggctatcgaa acttaattaa ccagtcaagt cagctacttg gcgagatcga
     1021 cttgtctggg tttcgactac gctcagaatt gcgtcagtca agttcgatct ggtccttgct
     1081 attgcacccg ttctccgatt acgagtttca tttaaatcat gtgagcaaaa ggccagcaaa
     1141 aggccaggaa ccgtaaaaag gccgcgttgc tggcgttttt ccataggctc cgcccccctg
     1201 acgagcatca caaaaatcga cgctcaagtc agaggtggcg aaacccgaca ggactataaa
     1261 gataccaggc gtttccccct ggaagctccc tcgtgcgctc tcctgttccg accctgccgc
     1321 ttaccggata cctgtccgcc tttctccctt cgggaagcgt ggcgctttct catagctcac
     1381 gctgtaggta tctcagttcg gtgtaggtcg ttcgctccaa gctgggctgt gtgcacgaac
     1441 cccccgttca gcccgaccgc tgcgccttat ccggtaacta tcgtcttgag tccaacccgg
     1501 taagacacga cttatcgcca ctggcagcag ccactggtaa caggattagc agagcgaggt
     1561 atgtaggcgg tgctacagag ttcttgaagt ggtggcctaa ctacggctac actagaagaa
     1621 cagtatttgg tatctgcgct ctgctgaagc cagttacctt cggaaaaaga gttggtagct
     1681 cttgatccgg caaacaaacc accgctggta gcggtggttt ttttgtttgc aagcagcaga
     1741 ttacgcgcag aaaaaaagga tctcaagaag atcctttgat cttttctacg gggtctgacg
     1801 ctcagtggaa cgaaaactca cgttaaggga ttttggtcat gagattatca aaaaggatct
     1861 tcacctagat ccttttaaat taaaaatgaa gttttaaatc aatctaaagt atatatgagt
     1921 aaacttggtc tgacagttac caatgcttaa tcagtgaggc acctatctca gcgatctgtc
     1981 tatttcgttc atccatagtt gcatttaaat ttccgaactc tccaaggccc tcgtcggaaa
     2041 atcttcaaac ctttcgtccg atccatcttg caggctacct ctcgaacgaa ctatcgcaag
     2101 tctcttggcc ggccttgcgc cttggctatt gcttggcagc gcctatcgcc aggtattact
     2161 ccaatcccga atatccgaga tcgggatcac ccgagagaag ttcaacctac atcctcaatc
     2221 ccgatctatc cgagatccga ggaatatcga aatcggggcg cgcctggcct ccgcgccggg
     2281 ttttggcgcc tcccgcgggc gcccccctcg tcacggcgag cgctgccacg tcagacgaag
     2341 ggcgcaggag cgtcctgatc cttccgcccg gacgctcagg acagcggccc gctgctcata
     2401 agactcggcc ttagaacccc agtatcagca gaaggacatt ttaggacggg acttgggtga
     2461 ctctagggca ctggttttct ttccagagag cggaacaggc gaggaaaagt agtcccttct
     2521 cggcgattct gcggagggat ctccgtgggg cggtgaacgc cgatgattat ataaggacgc
     2581 gccgggtgtg gcacagctag ttccgtcgca gccgggattt gggtcgcggt tcttgtttgt
     2641 ggatcgctgt gatcgtcact tggtgagtag cgggctgctg ggctggccgg ggctttcgtg
     2701 gccgccgggc cgctcggtgg gacggaagcg tgtggagaga ccgccaaggg ctgtagtctg
     2761 ggtccgcgag caaggttgcc ctgaactggg ggttgggggg agcgcagcaa aatggcggct
     2821 gttcccgagt cttgaatgga agacgcttgt gaggcgggct gtgaggtcgt tgaaacaagg
     2881 tggggggcat ggtgggcggc aagaacccaa ggtcttgagc ccttcgctaa tgcgggaaag
     2941 ctcttattcg ggtgagatgg gctgggcacc atctggggac cctgacgtga agtttgtcac
     3001 tgactggaga actcggtttg tcgtctgttg cgggggcggc agttatggcg gtgccgttgg
     3061 gcagtgcacc cgtacctttg ggagcgcgcg ccctcgtcgt gtcgtgacgt cacccgttct
     3121 gttggcttat aatgcagggt ggggccacca gccggtaggt gtgcggtagg cttttctccg
     3181 tcgcaggacg cagggttcgg gcctagggta ggctctcctg aatcgacagg cgccggacct
     3241 ctggtgaggg gagggataag tgaggcgtca gtttctttgg tcggttttat gtacctatct
     3301 tcttaagtag ctgaagctcc ggttttgaac tatgcgctcg gggttggcga gtgtgttttg
     3361 tgaagttttt taggcacctt ttgaaatgta atcatttggg tcaatatgta attttcagtg
     3421 ttagacttgt aaattgtccg ctaaattctg gccgtttttg gcttttttgt tagacaacat
     3481 gggtaaaaag cctgaactca ccgcgacgtc tgtcgagaag tttctgatcg aaaagttcga
     3541 cagcgtctcc gacctgatgc agctctcgga gggcgaagaa tctcgtgctt tcagcttcga
     3601 tgtaggaggg cgtggatatg tcctgcgggt aaatagctgc gccgatggtt tctacaaaga
     3661 tcgttatgtt tatcggcact ttgcatccgc cgcgctcccg attccggaag tgcttgacat
     3721 tggggagttc agcgagagcc tgacctattg catctcccgc cgtgcacagg gtgtcacgtt
     3781 gcaagacctg cctgaaaccg aactgcccgc tgttctgcag ccggtcgcgg aggcaatgga
     3841 tgccatcgct gccgccgatc ttagccagac gagcgggttc ggcccattcg gaccgcaagg
     3901 aatcggtcaa tacactacat ggcgtgattt catatgcgcg attgctgatc cccatgtgta
     3961 tcactggcaa actgtgatgg acgacaccgt cagtgcgtcc gtcgcgcagg ctctcgatga
     4021 gctgatgctt tgggccgagg actgccccga agtccggcac ctcgtgcacg cggatttcgg
     4081 ctccaacaat gtcctgacgg acaatggccg cataacagcg gtcattgact ggagcgaggc
     4141 gatgttcggg gattcccaat acgaggtcgc caacatcttc ttctggaggc cgtggttggc
     4201 ttgtatggag cagcagacgc gctacttcga gcggaggcat ccggagcttg caggatcgcc
     4261 ccggctccgg gcgtatatgc tccgcattgg tcttgaccaa ctctatcaga gcttggttga
     4321 cggcaatttc gatgatgcag cttgggcgca gggtcgatgc gacgcaatcg tccgatccgg
     4381 agccgggact gtcgggcgta cacaaatcgc ccgcagaagc gccgccgtct ggaccgatgg
     4441 ctgtgtagaa gtactcgccg atagtggaaa ccgacgcccc agcactcgtc cgagggcaaa
     4501 ggaataagct agtatgtaag cctagtctta gataataaaa tcgctatcca tcgaagatgg
     4561 atgtgtgttg gttttttgtg tgtgtaacgc taggcgcgcc tggtgtaccg agaacgatcc
     4621 tctcagtgcg agtctcgacg atccatatcg ttgcttggca gtcagccagt cggaatccag
     4681 cttgggaccc aggaagtcca atcgtcagat attgtactca agcctggtca cggcagcgta
     4741 ccgatctgtt taaacctaga tattgatagt ctgatcggtc aacgtataat cgagtcctag
     4801 cttttgcaaa catctatcaa gagacaggat cagcaggagg ctttcgcatg agtattcaac
     4861 atttccgtgt cgcccttatt cccttttttg cggcattttg ccttcctgtt tttgctcacc
     4921 cagaaacgct ggtgaaagta aaagatgctg aagatcagtt gggtgcgcga gtgggttaca
     4981 tcgaactgga tctcaacagc ggtaagatcc ttgagagttt tcgccccgaa gaacgctttc
     5041 caatgatgag cacttttaaa gttctgctat gtggcgcggt attatcccgt attgacgccg
     5101 ggcaagagca actcggtcgc cgcatacact attctcagaa tgacttggtt gagtattcac
     5161 cagtcacaga aaagcatctt acggatggca tgacagtaag agaattatgc agtgctgcca
     5221 taaccatgag tgataacact gcggccaact tacttctgac aacgattgga ggaccgaagg
     5281 agctaaccgc ttttttgcac aacatggggg atcatgtaac tcgccttgat cgttgggaac
     5341 cggagctgaa tgaagccata ccaaacgacg agcgtgacac cacgatgcct gtagcaatgg
     5401 caacaacctt gcgtaaacta ttaactggcg aactacttac tctagcttcc cggcaacagt
     5461 tgatagactg gatggaggcg gataaagttg caggaccact tctgcgctcg gcccttccgg
     5521 ctggctggtt tattgctgat aaatctggag ccggtgagcg tgggtctcgc ggtatcattg
     5581 cagcactggg gccagatggt aagccctccc gtatcgtagt tatctacacg acggggagtc
     5641 aggcaactat ggatgaacga aatagacaga tcgctgagat aggtgcctca ctgattaagc
     5701 attggtaacc gattctaggt gcattggcgc agaaaaaaat gcctgatgcg acgctgcgcg
     5761 tcttatactc ccacatatgc cagattcagc aacggatacg gcttccccaa cttgcccact
     5821 tccatacgtg tcctccttac cagaaattta tccttaagat cccgaatcgt ttaaactcga
     5881 ctctggctct atcgaatctc cgtcgtttcg agcttacgcg aacagccgtg gcgctcattt
     5941 gctcgtcggg catcgaatct cgtcagctat cgtcagctta cctttttggc agcgatcgcg
     6001 gctcccgaca tcttggacca ttagctccac aggtatcttc ttccctctag tggtcataac
     6061 agcagcttca gctacctctc aattcaaaaa acccctcaag acccgtttag aggccccaag
     6121 gggttatgct atcaatcgtt gcgttacaca cacaaaaaac caacacacat ccatcttcga
     6181 tggatagcga ttttattatc taactgctga tcgagtgtag ccagatctag taatcaatta
     6241 cggggtcatt agttcatagc ccatatatgg agttccgcgt tacataactt acggtaaatg
     6301 gcccgcctgg ctgaccgccc aacgaccccc gcccattgac gtcaataatg acgtatgttc
     6361 ccatagtaac gccaataggg actttccatt gacgtcaatg ggtggagtat ttacggtaaa
     6421 ctgcccactt ggcagtacat caagtgtatc atatgccaag tacgccccct attgacgtca
     6481 atgacggtaa atggcccgcc tggcattatg cccagtacat gaccttatgg gactttccta
     6541 cttggcagta catctacgta ttagtcatcg ctattaccat gctgatgcgg ttttggcagt
     6601 acatcaatgg gcgtggatag cggtttgact cacggggatt tccaagtctc caccccattg
     6661 acgtcaatgg gagtttgttt tggcaccaaa atcaacggga ctttccaaaa tgtcgtaaca
     6721 actccgcccc attgacgcaa atgggcggta ggcgtgtacg gtgggaggtc tatataagca
     6781 gagctggttt agtgaaccgt cagatcagat ctttgtcgat cctaccatcc actcgacaca
     6841 cccgccagcg gccgc
//
